Addgene plasmid #169245: pNVLTv2
Purpose: (Empty Backbone) Generic suicide vector for knockouts and integrations
Depositing lab: Brian Pfleger. Depositing organization: University of Wisconsin, Madison. Publication: Stepwise genetic engineering of Pseudomonas putida enables robust heterologous production of prodigiosin and glidobactin A. Cook TB, Jacobson TB, Venkataraman MV, Hofstetter H, Amador-Noguez D, Thomas MG, Pfleger BF. Metab Eng. 2021 Jun 24;67:112-124. doi: 10.1016/j.ymben.2021.06.004. PubMed 34175462.
Backbone
  Vector backbone: pJOE
  Vector type: Bacterial Expression
Growth in bacteria
  Bacterial resistance: Kanamycin, 50 μg/mL
  Growth temperature: 37°C
  Growth strain: DH5alpha
  Copy number: Low Copy
Gene/Insert
  Cloning method: Gibson Cloning
  Sequencing primers: 5′ N/A
Terms and licenses: Academic/Nonprofit Terms; Industry Terms: Not Available to Industry
Depositor comments: Please note that the P10S mutation in the BLMT family bleomycin binding protein does not affect overall plasmid function.
How to cite: pNVLTv2 was a gift from Brian Pfleger (Addgene plasmid # 169245 ; http://n2t.net/addgene:169245 ; RRID:Addgene_169245)
