[The description below was written by a language model from this plasmid's Addgene catalogue record and pLannotate feature annotations shown in this document.]
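Description:
pNVLTv2 is a compact (about 2.6 kb) empty-backbone suicide vector derived from pJOE, catalogued as a bacterial plasmid for making chromosomal knockouts and integrations. It carries no insert; users are expected to add their own homology arms or integration cargo, with Gibson assembly listed as the cloning method. The associated work concerns stepwise genome engineering of Pseudomonas putida, which is consistent with the intended target host, although the record does not name a specific recipient organism for the vector itself.

The plasmid replicates in E. coli from a p15A origin, and the catalogue entry describes it as low copy. Because p15A is a narrow-host-range enterobacterial origin, it would not be expected to replicate in hosts such as pseudomonads, which is the basis of "suicide" behaviour: after transfer, drug-resistant clones arise only when the plasmid recombines into the chromosome through cloned homology. Selection is by kanamycin via the Tn5-type neo (nptII) gene, which is followed by a fragment of the co-transcribed ble bleomycin-binding protein gene; the depositor notes a P10S change in this protein that does not affect plasmid function. An incP (RP4-type) oriT allows conjugative mobilisation from a donor strain supplying transfer functions in trans.

The remaining annotations (short fragments of an RSF origin, TcR, rop and the Tn5 transposase tnpA) appear to be non-functional remnants of the parental sequences from which the resistance cassette and origin were taken. No counterselection marker, promoter for cargo expression or defined multiple cloning site is annotated in the feature table, so how second-crossover resolution is selected is not stated in the record.
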