Features (pLannotate 1.2.2; 8 found; start..end, strand, type, name):
    256..1047    +  CDS            neo: KKA2_KLEPN - Also known as kan, nptII. Experimental evidence at protein level: Swiss-Prot protein existence level 1. Resistance to kanamycin, neomycin, paromomycin, ribostamycin, butirosin and gentamicin B. From Klebsiella pneumoniae.
   1071..1400    +  CDS            ble (fragment): BLE_KLEPN - Experimental evidence at protein level: Swiss-Prot protein existence level 1. Binding protein with a strong affinity to the bleomycin family of antibiotics. Binds to CL990; an antimitotic-antibiotic compound. From Klebsiella pneumoniae.
   1498..1553    -  rep_origin     RSF ori (fragment): Plasmids containing the RSF 1030 origin of replication can be propagated in E. coli cells that contain additional plasmids with compatible origins.
   1641..2186    -  rep_origin     p15A ori: Plasmids containing the medium-copy-number p15A origin of replication can be propagated in E. coli cells that contain a second plasmid with the ColE1 origin.
   2223..2343    -  CDS            TcR (fragment): tetracycline efflux protein; tet; confers resistance to tetracycline
   2409..2517    +  oriT           oriT: incP origin of transfer
   2574..2609    +  CDS            rop (fragment): Rop protein, which maintains plasmids at low copy number; rop
   2610..224     +  CDS            tnpA (fragment) (across the origin): TN5P_ECOLX - Also known as tnp. Experimental evidence at protein level: Swiss-Prot protein existence level 1. Mediates transposition of transposon Tn5 by a 'cut and paste' mechanism. First, the monomeric transposase binds the 19 bp inverted DNA repeats flanking the transposon. Then, dimerization of the DNA- bound transposase creates a synaptic DNA complex. After nicking of the first DNA strand, excision of the transposon proceeds through a series of intermediates. The transposase then mediates the insertion of the transposon at a new site by strand transfer. The activity of the wild- type tran
>Addgene plasmid #169245 | pNVLTv2 | addgene full sequence | sequence record 333403 | Addgene NGS Result
GTCAGCTACTGGGCTATCTGGACAAGGGAAAACGCAAGCGCAAAGAGAAAGCAGGTAGCTTGCAGTGGGC
TTACATGGCGATAGCTAGACTGGGCGGTTTTATGGACAGCAAGCGAACCGGAATTGCCAGCTGGGGCGCC
CTCTGGTAAGGTTGGGAAGCCCTGCAAAGTAAACTGGATGGCTTTCTTGCCGCCAAGGATCTGATGGCGC
AGGGGATCAAGATCTGATCAAGAGACAGGATGAGGATCGTTTCGCATGATTGAACAAGATGGATTGCACG
CAGGTTCTCCGGCCGCTTGGGTGGAGAGGCTATTCGGCTATGACTGGGCACAACAGACAATCGGCTGCTC
TGATGCCGCCGTGTTCCGGCTGTCAGCGCAGGGGCGCCCGGTTCTTTTTGTCAAGACCGACCTGTCCGGT
GCCCTGAATGAACTGCAGGACGAGGCAGCGCGGCTATCGTGGCTGGCCACGACGGGCGTTCCTTGCGCAG
CTGTGCTCGACGTTGTCACTGAAGCGGGAAGGGACTGGCTGCTATTGGGCGAAGTGCCGGGGCAGGATCT
CCTGTCATCTCACCTTGCTCCTGCCGAGAAAGTATCCATCATGGCTGATGCAATGCGGCGGCTGCATACG
CTTGATCCGGCTACCTGCCCATTCGACCACCAAGCGAAACATCGCATCGAGCGAGCACGTACTCGGATGG
AAGCCGGTCTTGTCGATCAGGATGATCTGGACGAAGAGCATCAGGGGCTCGCGCCAGCCGAACTGTTCGC
CAGGCTCAAGGCGCGCATGCCCGACGGCGAGGATCTCGTCGTGACCCATGGCGATGCCTGCTTGCCGAAT
ATCATGGTGGAAAATGGCCGCTTTTCTGGATTCATCGACTGTGGCCGGCTGGGTGTGGCGGACCGCTATC
AGGACATAGCGTTGGCTACCCGTGATATTGCTGAAGAGCTTGGCGGCGAATGGGCTGACCGCTTCCTCGT
GCTTTACGGTATCGCCGCTCCCGATTCGCAGCGCATCGCCTTCTATCGCCTTCTTGACGAGTTCTTCTGA
GCGGGACTCTGGGGTTCGAAATGACCGACCAAGCGACGCCCAACCTGTCATCACGAGATTTCGATTCCAC
CGCCGCCTTCTATGAAAGGTTGGGCTTCGGAATCGTTTTCCGGGACGCCGGCTGGATGATCCTCCAGCGC
GGGGATCTCATGCTGGAGTTCTTCGCCCACCCCGGGCTCGATCCCCTCGCGAGTTGGTTCAGCTGCTGCC
TGAGGCTGGACGACCTCGCGGAGTTCTACCGGCAGTGCAAATCCGTCGGCATCCAGGAAACCAGCAGCGG
CTATCCGCGCATCCATGCCCCCGAACTGCAGGAGTGGGGAGGCACGATGGCCGCTTTGGTCCCGGATCCT
CTAGAGTCGACCTGCAGGCATGCAAGCTTGGCGTAATCATGGTCATAGCTGTTTCCTGTGTGAAATTGCG
TCAGCAGAATATGTGATACAGGATATATTCCGCTTCCTCGCTCACTGACTCGCTACGCTCGGTCGTTCGA
CTGCGGCGAGCGGAAATGGCTTACGAACGGGGCGGAGATTTCCTGGAAGATGCCAGGAAGATACTTAACA
GGGAAGTGAGAGGGCCGCGGCAAAGCCGTTTTTCCATAGGCTCCGCCCCCCTGACAAGCATCACGAAATC
TGACGCTCAAATCAGTGGTGGCGAAACCCGACAGGACTATAAAGATACCAGGCGTTTCCCCCTGGCGGCT
CCCTCGTGCGCTCTCCTGTTCCTGCCTTTCGGTTTACCGGTGTCATTCCGCTGTTATGGCCGCGTTTGTC
TCATTCCACGCCTGACACTCAGTTCCGGGTAGGCAGTTCGCTCCAAGCTGGACTGTATGCACGAACCCCC
CGTTCAGTCCGACCGCTGCGCCTTATCCGGTAACTATCGTCTTGAGTCCAACCCGGAAAGACATGCAAAA
GCACCACTGGCAGCAGCCACTGGTAATTGATTTAGAGGAGTTAGTCTTGAAGTCATGCGCCGGTTAAGGC
TAAACTGAAAGGACAAGTTTTGGTGACTGCGCTCCTCCAAGCCAGTTACCTCGGTTCAAAGAGTTGGTAG
CTCAGAGAACCTTCGAAAAACCGCCCTGCAAGGCGGTTTTTTCGTTTTCAGAGCAAGAGATTACGCGCAG
ACCAAAACGATCTCAAGAAGATCATCTTATTAATCAGATAAAATATTTCTAGGCTCATGAGCCCGAAGTG
GCGAGCCCGATCTTCCCCATCGGTGATGTCGGCGATATAGGCGCCAGCAACCGCACCTGTGGCGCCGGTG
ATGCCGGCCACGATGCGTCCGGCGTAGAGGATCTGCTCATGTTTGACAGCTTATCGCTCAGTGGAACGAA
AACTCGCATGTATCCAACGGCGTCAGCCGGGCAGGATAGGTGAAGTAGGCCCACCCGCGAGCGGGTGTTC
CTTCTTCACTGTCCCTTATTCGCACCTGGCGGTGCTCAACGGGAATCCTGCTCTGCGAGGCTGGCCGTAG
TGCTTGGATTCTCACCAATATATAAAAATAGGCGTATCACGAGGCCCTTTCGTCTCGCGCGTTTCGGTGA
TGACGGTGAAAACCTCTGAGATGAAT
